>Addgene plasmid #172839 | pX330_Camk2a sgRNA / hSpCas9 | addgene full sequence | sequence record 341073 | Addgene NGS Result
GAGGGCCTATTTCCCATGATTCCTTCATATTTGCATATACGATACAAGGCTGTTAGAGAGATAATTGGAA
TTAATTTGACTGTAAACACAAAGATATTAGTACAAAATACGTGACGTAGAAAGTAATAATTTCTTGGGTA
GTTTGCAGTTTTAAAATTATGTTTTAAAATGGACTATCATATGCTTACCGTAACTTGAAAGTATTTCGAT
TTCTTGGCTTTATATATCTTGTGGAAAGGACGAAACACCGAGTAGAGGGGCATGCCCCAGGTTTTAGAGC
TAGAAATAGCAAGTTAAAATAAGGCTAGTCCGTTATCAACTTGAAAAAGTGGCACCGAGTCGGTGCTTTT
TTGTTTTAGAGCTAGAAATAGCAAGTTAAAATAAGGCTAGTCCGTTTTTAGCGCGTGCGCCAATTCTGCA
GACAAATGGCTCTAGAGGTACCCGTTACATAACTTACGGTAAATGGCCCGCCTGGCTGACCGCCCAACGA
CCCCCGCCCATTGACGTCAATAGTAACGCCAATAGGGACTTTCCATTGACGTCAATGGGTGGAGTATTTA
CGGTAAACTGCCCACTTGGCAGTACATCAAGTGTATCATATGCCAAGTACGCCCCCTATTGACGTCAATG
ACGGTAAATGGCCCGCCTGGCATTGTGCCCAGTACATGACCTTATGGGACTTTCCTACTTGGCAGTACAT
CTACGTATTAGTCATCGCTATTACCATGGTCGAGGTGAGCCCCACGTTCTGCTTCACTCTCCCCATCTCC
CCCCCCTCCCCACCCCCAATTTTGTATTTATTTATTTTTTAATTATTTTGTGCAGCGATGGGGGCGGGGG
GGGGGGGGGGGCGGGGCGAGGGGCGGGGCGGGGCGAGGCGGAGAGGTGCGGCGGCAGCCAATCAGAGCGG
CGCGCTCCGAAAGTTTCCTTTTATGGCGAGGCGGCGGCGGCGGCGGCCCTATAAAAAGCGAAGCGCGCGG
CGGGCGGGAGTCGCTGCGCGCTGCCTTCGCCCCGTGCCCCGCTCCGCCGCCGCCTCGCGCCGCCCGCCCC
GGCTCTGACTGACCGCGTTACTCCCACAGGTGAGCGGGCGGGACGGCCCTTCTCCTCCGGGCTGTAATTA
GCTGAGCAAGAGGTAAGGGTTTAAGGGATGGTTGGTTGGTGGGGTATTAATGTTTAATTACCTGGAGCAC
CTGCCTGAAATCACTTTTTTTCAGGTTGGACCGGTGCCACCATGGACTATAAGGACCACGACGGAGACTA
CAAGGATCATGATATTGATTACAAAGACGATGACGATAAGATGGCCCCAAAGAAGAAGCGGAAGGTCGGT
ATCCACGGAGTCCCAGCAGCCGACAAGAAGTACAGCATCGGCCTGGACATCGGCACCAACTCTGTGGGCT
GGGCCGTGATCACCGACGAGTACAAGGTGCCCAGCAAGAAATTCAAGGTGCTGGGCAACACCGACCGGCA
CAGCATCAAGAAGAACCTGATCGGAGCCCTGCTGTTCGACAGCGGCGAAACAGCCGAGGCCACCCGGCTG
AAGAGAACCGCCAGAAGAAGATACACCAGACGGAAGAACCGGATCTGCTATCTGCAAGAGATCTTCAGCA
ACGAGATGGCCAAGGTGGACGACAGCTTCTTCCACAGACTGGAAGAGTCCTTCCTGGTGGAAGAGGATAA
GAAGCACGAGCGGCACCCCATCTTCGGCAACATCGTGGACGAGGTGGCCTACCACGAGAAGTACCCCACC
ATCTACCACCTGAGAAAGAAACTGGTGGACAGCACCGACAAGGCCGACCTGCGGCTGATCTATCTGGCCC
TGGCCCACATGATCAAGTTCCGGGGCCACTTCCTGATCGAGGGCGACCTGAACCCCGACAACAGCGACGT
GGACAAGCTGTTCATCCAGCTGGTGCAGACCTACAACCAGCTGTTCGAGGAAAACCCCATCAACGCCAGC
GGCGTGGACGCCAAGGCCATCCTGTCTGCCAGACTGAGCAAGAGCAGACGGCTGGAAAATCTGATCGCCC
AGCTGCCCGGCGAGAAGAAGAATGGCCTGTTCGGAAACCTGATTGCCCTGAGCCTGGGCCTGACCCCCAA
CTTCAAGAGCAACTTCGACCTGGCCGAGGATGCCAAACTGCAGCTGAGCAAGGACACCTACGACGACGAC
CTGGACAACCTGCTGGCCCAGATCGGCGACCAGTACGCCGACCTGTTTCTGGCCGCCAAGAACCTGTCCG
ACGCCATCCTGCTGAGCGACATCCTGAGAGTGAACACCGAGATCACCAAGGCCCCCCTGAGCGCCTCTAT
GATCAAGAGATACGACGAGCACCACCAGGACCTGACCCTGCTGAAAGCTCTCGTGCGGCAGCAGCTGCCT
GAGAAGTACAAAGAGATTTTCTTCGACCAGAGCAAGAACGGCTACGCCGGCTACATTGACGGCGGAGCCA
GCCAGGAAGAGTTCTACAAGTTCATCAAGCCCATCCTGGAAAAGATGGACGGCACCGAGGAACTGCTCGT
GAAGCTGAACAGAGAGGACCTGCTGCGGAAGCAGCGGACCTTCGACAACGGCAGCATCCCCCACCAGATC
CACCTGGGAGAGCTGCACGCCATTCTGCGGCGGCAGGAAGATTTTTACCCATTCCTGAAGGACAACCGGG
AAAAGATCGAGAAGATCCTGACCTTCCGCATCCCCTACTACGTGGGCCCTCTGGCCAGGGGAAACAGCAG
ATTCGCCTGGATGACCAGAAAGAGCGAGGAAACCATCACCCCCTGGAACTTCGAGGAAGTGGTGGACAAG
GGCGCTTCCGCCCAGAGCTTCATCGAGCGGATGACCAACTTCGATAAGAACCTGCCCAACGAGAAGGTGC
TGCCCAAGCACAGCCTGCTGTACGAGTACTTCACCGTGTATAACGAGCTGACCAAAGTGAAATACGTGAC
CGAGGGAATGAGAAAGCCCGCCTTCCTGAGCGGCGAGCAGAAAAAGGCCATCGTGGACCTGCTGTTCAAG
ACCAACCGGAAAGTGACCGTGAAGCAGCTGAAAGAGGACTACTTCAAGAAAATCGAGTGCTTCGACTCCG
TGGAAATCTCCGGCGTGGAAGATCGGTTCAACGCCTCCCTGGGCACATACCACGATCTGCTGAAAATTAT
CAAGGACAAGGACTTCCTGGACAATGAGGAAAACGAGGACATTCTGGAAGATATCGTGCTGACCCTGACA
CTGTTTGAGGACAGAGAGATGATCGAGGAACGGCTGAAAACCTATGCCCACCTGTTCGACGACAAAGTGA
TGAAGCAGCTGAAGCGGCGGAGATACACCGGCTGGGGCAGGCTGAGCCGGAAGCTGATCAACGGCATCCG
GGACAAGCAGTCCGGCAAGACAATCCTGGATTTCCTGAAGTCCGACGGCTTCGCCAACAGAAACTTCATG
CAGCTGATCCACGACGACAGCCTGACCTTTAAAGAGGACATCCAGAAAGCCCAGGTGTCCGGCCAGGGCG
ATAGCCTGCACGAGCACATTGCCAATCTGGCCGGCAGCCCCGCCATTAAGAAGGGCATCCTGCAGACAGT
GAAGGTGGTGGACGAGCTCGTGAAAGTGATGGGCCGGCACAAGCCCGAGAACATCGTGATCGAAATGGCC
AGAGAGAACCAGACCACCCAGAAGGGACAGAAGAACAGCCGCGAGAGAATGAAGCGGATCGAAGAGGGCA
TCAAAGAGCTGGGCAGCCAGATCCTGAAAGAACACCCCGTGGAAAACACCCAGCTGCAGAACGAGAAGCT
GTACCTGTACTACCTGCAGAATGGGCGGGATATGTACGTGGACCAGGAACTGGACATCAACCGGCTGTCC
GACTACGATGTGGACCATATCGTGCCTCAGAGCTTTCTGAAGGACGACTCCATCGACAACAAGGTGCTGA
CCAGAAGCGACAAGAACCGGGGCAAGAGCGACAACGTGCCCTCCGAAGAGGTCGTGAAGAAGATGAAGAA
CTACTGGCGGCAGCTGCTGAACGCCAAGCTGATTACCCAGAGAAAGTTCGACAATCTGACCAAGGCCGAG
AGAGGCGGCCTGAGCGAACTGGATAAGGCCGGCTTCATCAAGAGACAGCTGGTGGAAACCCGGCAGATCA
CAAAGCACGTGGCACAGATCCTGGACTCCCGGATGAACACTAAGTACGACGAGAATGACAAGCTGATCCG
GGAAGTGAAAGTGATCACCCTGAAGTCCAAGCTGGTGTCCGATTTCCGGAAGGATTTCCAGTTTTACAAA
GTGCGCGAGATCAACAACTACCACCACGCCCACGACGCCTACCTGAACGCCGTCGTGGGAACCGCCCTGA
TCAAAAAGTACCCTAAGCTGGAAAGCGAGTTCGTGTACGGCGACTACAAGGTGTACGACGTGCGGAAGAT
GATCGCCAAGAGCGAGCAGGAAATCGGCAAGGCTACCGCCAAGTACTTCTTCTACAGCAACATCATGAAC
TTTTTCAAGACCGAGATTACCCTGGCCAACGGCGAGATCCGGAAGCGGCCTCTGATCGAGACAAACGGCG
AAACCGGGGAGATCGTGTGGGATAAGGGCCGGGATTTTGCCACCGTGCGGAAAGTGCTGAGCATGCCCCA
AGTGAATATCGTGAAAAAGACCGAGGTGCAGACAGGCGGCTTCAGCAAAGAGTCTATCCTGCCCAAGAGG
AACAGCGATAAGCTGATCGCCAGAAAGAAGGACTGGGACCCTAAGAAGTACGGCGGCTTCGACAGCCCCA
CCGTGGCCTATTCTGTGCTGGTGGTGGCCAAAGTGGAAAAGGGCAAGTCCAAGAAACTGAAGAGTGTGAA
AGAGCTGCTGGGGATCACCATCATGGAAAGAAGCAGCTTCGAGAAGAATCCCATCGACTTTCTGGAAGCC
AAGGGCTACAAAGAAGTGAAAAAGGACCTGATCATCAAGCTGCCTAAGTACTCCCTGTTCGAGCTGGAAA
ACGGCCGGAAGAGAATGCTGGCCTCTGCCGGCGAACTGCAGAAGGGAAACGAACTGGCCCTGCCCTCCAA
ATATGTGAACTTCCTGTACCTGGCCAGCCACTATGAGAAGCTGAAGGGCTCCCCCGAGGATAATGAGCAG
AAACAGCTGTTTGTGGAACAGCACAAGCACTACCTGGACGAGATCATCGAGCAGATCAGCGAGTTCTCCA
AGAGAGTGATCCTGGCCGACGCTAATCTGGACAAAGTGCTGTCCGCCTACAACAAGCACCGGGATAAGCC
CATCAGAGAGCAGGCCGAGAATATCATCCACCTGTTTACCCTGACCAATCTGGGAGCCCCTGCCGCCTTC
AAGTACTTTGACACCACCATCGACCGGAAGAGGTACACCAGCACCAAAGAGGTGCTGGACGCCACCCTGA
TCCACCAGAGCATCACCGGCCTGTACGAGACACGGATCGACCTGTCTCAGCTGGGAGGCGACAAAAGGCC
GGCGGCCACGAAAAAGGCCGGCCAGGCAAAAAAGAAAAAGTAAGAATTCCTAGAGCTCGCTGATCAGCCT
CGACTGTGCCTTCTAGTTGCCAGCCATCTGTTGTTTGCCCCTCCCCCGTGCCTTCCTTGACCCTGGAAGG
TGCCACTCCCACTGTCCTTTCCTAATAAAATGAGGAAATTGCATCGCATTGTCTGAGTAGGTGTCATTCT
ATTCTGGGGGGTGGGGTGGGGCAGGACAGCAAGGGGGAGGATTGGGAAGAGAATAGCAGGCATGCTGGGG
AGCGGCCGCAGGAACCCCTAGTGATGGAGTTGGCCACTCCCTCTCTGCGCGCTCGCTCGCTCACTGAGGC
CGGGCGACCAAAGGTCGCCCGACGCCCGGGCTTTGCCCGGGCGGCCTCAGTGAGCGAGCGAGCGCGCAGC
TGCCTGCAGGGGCGCCTGATGCGGTATTTTCTCCTTACGCATCTGTGCGGTATTTCACACCGCATA
[95 nt withheld, positions 5947-6041]
T
[46 nt withheld, positions 6043-6088]
C
[141 nt withheld, positions 6090-6230]
CCTTTGACGTTGGAGTCCACGTTCTTT
[37 nt withheld, positions 6258-6294]
ACTCTATCTCGGGCTATTCTTTTGATTTATAAGGGATTTTGCCGATTTCGGTCTATTGGTTAAAAAATGA
GCTGATTTAACAAAAATTTAACGCGAATTTTAACAAAATATTAACGTTTACAATTTTATGGTGCACTCTC
AGTACAATCTGCTCTGATGCCGCATAGTTAAGCCAGCCCCGACACCCGCCAACACCCGCTGACGCGCCCT
GACGGGCTTGTCTGCTCCCGGCATCCGCTTACAGACAAGCTGTGACCGTCTCCGGGAGCTGCATGTGTCA
GAGGTTTTCACCGTCATCACCGAAACGCGCGAGACGAAAGGGCCTCGTGATACGCCTATTTTTATAGGTT
AATGTCATGATAATAATGGTTTCTTAGACGTCAGGTGGCACTTTTCGGGGAAATGTGCGCGGAACCCCTA
TTTGTTTATTTTTCTAAATACATTCAAATATGTATCCGCTCATGAGACAATAACCCTGATAAATGCTTCA
ATAATATTGAAAAAGGAAGAGTATGAGTATTCAACATTTCCGTGTCGCCCTTATTCCCTTTTTTGCGGCA
TTTTGCCTTCCTGTTTTTGCTCACCCAGAAACGCTGGTGAAAGTAAAAGATGCTGAAGATCAGTTGGGTG
CACGAGTGGGTTACATCGAACTGGATCTCAACAGCGGTAAGATCCTTGAGAGTTTTCGCCCCGAAGAACG
TTTTCCAATGATGAGCACTTTTAAAGTTCTGCTATGTGGCGCGGTATTATCCCGTATTGACGCCGGGCAA
GAGCAACTCGGTCGCCGCATACACTATTCTCAGAATGACTTGGTTGAGTACTCACCAGTCACAGAAAAGC
ATCTTACGGATGGCATGACAGTAAGAGAATTATGCAGTGCTGCCATAACCATGAGTGATAACACTGCGGC
CAACTTACTTCTGACAACGATCGGAGGACCGAAGGAGCTAACCGCTTTTTTGCACAACATGGGGGATCAT
GTAACTCGCCTTGATCGTTGGGAACCGGAGCTGAATGAAGCCATACCAAACGACGAGCGTGACACCACGA
TGCCTGTAGCAATGGCAACAACGTTGCGCAAACTATTAACTGGCGAACTACTTACTCTAGCTTCCCGGCA
ACAATTAATAGACTGGATGGAGGCGGATAAAGTTGCAGGACCACTTCTGCGCTCGGCCCTTCCGGCTGGC
TGGTTTATTGCTGATAAATCTGGAGCCGGTGAGCGTGGAAGCCGCGGTATCATTGCAGCACTGGGGCCAG
ATGGTAAGCCCTCCCGTATCGTAGTTATCTACACGACGGGGAGTCAGGCAACTATGGATGAACGAAATAG
ACAGATCGCTGAGATAGGTGCCTCACTGATTAAGCATTGGTAACTGTCAGACCAAGTTTACTCATATATA
CTTTAGATTGATTTAAAACTTCATTTTTAATTTAAAAGGATCTAGGTGAAGATCCTTTTTGATAATCTCA
TGACCAAAATCCCTTAACGTGAGTTTTCGTTCCACTGAGCGTCAGACCCCGTAGAAAAGATCAAAGGATC
TTCTTGAGATCCTTTTTTTCTGCGCGTAATCTGCTGCTTGCAAACAAAAAAACCACCGCTACCAGCGGTG
GTTTGTTTGCCGGATCAAGAGCTACCAACTCTTTTTCCGAAGGTAACTGGCTTCAGCAGAGCGCAGATAC
CAAATACTGTTCTTCTAGTGTAGCCGTAGTTAGGCCACCACTTCAAGAACTCTGTAGCACCGCCTACATA
CCTCGCTCTGCTAATCCTGTTACCAGTGGCTGCTGCCAGTGGCGATAAGTCGTGTCTTACCGGGTTGGAC
TCAAGACGATAGTTACCGGATAAGGCGCAGCGGTCGGGCTGAACGGGGGGTTCGTGCACACAGCCCAGCT
TGGAGCGAACGACCTACACCGAACTGAGATACCTACAGCGTGAGCTATGAGAAAGCGCCACGCTTCCCGA
AGGGAGAAAGGCGGACAGGTATCCGGTAAGCGGCAGGGTCGGAACAGGAGAGCGCACGAGGGAGCTTCCA
GGGGGAAACGCCTGGTATCTTTATAGTCCTGTCGGGTTTCGCCACCTCTGACTTGAGCGTCGATTTTTGT
GATGCTCGTCAGGGGGGCGGAGCCTATGGAAAAACGCCAGCAACGCGGCCTTTTTACGGTTCCTGGCCTT
TTGCTGGCCTTTTGCTCACATGT
Features (pLannotate 1.2.2; 18 found; start..end, strand, type, name):
      1..241     +  promoter       U6 promoter: RNA polymerase III promoter for human U6 snRNA
    271..346     +  misc_RNA       gRNA scaffold: guide RNA scaffold for the Streptococcus pyogenes CRISPR/Cas9 system
    353..396     +  misc_RNA       gRNA scaffold (fragment): guide RNA scaffold for the Streptococcus pyogenes CRISPR/Cas9 system
    443..728     +  enhancer       CMV enhancer: human cytomegalovirus immediate early enhancer; contains an 18-bp deletion relative to the standard CMV enhancer
    730..986     +  promoter       chicken β-actin promoter: contains a 21-bp deletion relative to the standard chicken β-actin promoter
    987..1214    +  intron         hybrid intron: hybrid between chicken β-actin (CBA) and minute virus of mice (MMV) introns (Gray et al., 2011)
   1352..2953    +  CDS            Cas9(N): N-terminal portion of Streptococcus pyogenes Cas9 (Zetsche et al., 2015)
   2954..5452    +  CDS            Cas9(C): C-terminal portion of Streptococcus pyogenes Cas9 (Zetsche et al., 2015)
   5453..5500    +  CDS            nucleoplasmin NLS: bipartite nuclear localization signal from nucleoplasmin
   5534..5645    +  polyA_signal   bGH poly(A) signal: bovine growth hormone polyadenylation signal
   5750..5890    +  repeat_region  AAV2 ITR: inverted terminal repeat of adeno-associated virus serotype 2 inverted
   5895..5946    -  misc_feature   bom (fragment): basis of mobility region from pBR322
   5965..6420    +  rep_origin     f1 ori (sequence partly withheld): f1 bacteriophage origin of replication; arrow indicates direction of (+) strand synthesis
   6421..6470    -  misc_feature   bom (fragment): basis of mobility region from pBR322
   6572..6607    -  CDS            rop (fragment): Rop protein, which maintains plasmids at low copy number; rop
   6702..6806    +  promoter       AmpR promoter: bla
   6807..7667    +  CDS            AmpR: β-lactamase; bla; confers resistance to ampicillin, carbenicillin, and related antibiotics
   7838..8426    +  rep_origin     ori: high-copy-number ColE1/pMB1/pBR322/pUC origin of replication
