[The description below was written by a language model from this plasmid's Addgene catalogue record and pLannotate feature annotations shown in this document.]
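Description:
pX330_Camk2a sgRNA / hSpCas9 is an all-in-one CRISPR/Cas9 mammalian expression plasmid built on the pX330 backbone, about 8.5 kb in total. It is propagated in E. coli as a high-copy plasmid through a ColE1/pUC-type origin and selected with ampicillin via the β-lactamase gene. An f1 phage origin is also present. The annotation additionally picks up a single AAV2 inverted terminal repeat downstream of the Cas9 cassette and short bom and rop fragments. These are backbone remnants, and one ITR alone does not make the plasmid an AAV packaging vector.

The payload consists of two expression units. A human U6 RNA polymerase III promoter drives a single guide RNA made up of a spacer fused to the Streptococcus pyogenes gRNA scaffold. According to the record, the spacer targets intron 17, the last intron, of Camk2a. A second partial scaffold fragment is annotated just downstream. The second unit expresses human codon-optimised SpCas9 from a CAG-type hybrid promoter, annotated as a shortened CMV enhancer, a chicken β-actin promoter and a hybrid chicken β-actin/minute virus of mice intron. The Cas9 coding sequence, which the annotation tool splits into N- and C-terminal portions although it is contiguous, is followed by a nucleoplasmin bipartite nuclear localisation signal and a bovine growth hormone polyadenylation signal.

Transfection supplies both nuclease and guide from one plasmid, producing a double-strand break within the last Camk2a intron. The associated work concerns labelling endogenous proteins by CRISPR-based insertion of designer exons. The donor carrying such an exon is not part of this plasmid and would be supplied separately.
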