Addgene plasmid #172839: pX330_Camk2a sgRNA / hSpCas9
Purpose: Mammalian expression of a sgRNA targeting the intron 17 (last intron) of Camk2a (Zhong et al, eLife 2021) under the U6 promotor and hSpCas9 under the CAG promotor. This construct is based on pX330.
Depositing lab: Haining Zhong. Depositing organization: Oregon Health & Science University. Publication: High-fidelity, efficient, and reversible labeling of endogenous proteins using CRISPR-based designer exon insertion. Zhong H, Ceballos CC, Massengill CI, Muniak MA, Ma L, Qin M, Petrie SK, Mao T. Elife. 2021 Jun 8;10. pii: 64911. doi: 10.7554/eLife.64911. PubMed 34100715.
Backbone
  Vector backbone: pX330
  Backbone size w/o insert (bp): 8484
  Total vector size (bp): 8487
  Vector type: Mammalian Expression, CRISPR
Growth in bacteria
  Bacterial resistance: Ampicillin, 100 μg/mL
  Growth temperature: 37°C
  Growth strain: DH5alpha
  Copy number: High Copy
Gene/Insert
  Gene/Insert name: sgRNA targeting intron 17 of Camk2a under the U6 promotor and hSpCas9 under the CAG promotor
Terms and licenses: Academic/Nonprofit Terms; Industry Terms: Not Available to Industry
How to cite: pX330_Camk2a sgRNA / hSpCas9 was a gift from Haining Zhong (Addgene plasmid # 172839 ; http://n2t.net/addgene:172839 ; RRID:Addgene_172839)
